>Addgene plasmid #13065 | 41 pBS119 d10L | depositor full sequence | sequence record 7437 | Author sequence
GTGGCACTTTTCGGGGAAATGTGCGCGGAACCCCTATTTGTTTATTTTTCTAAATACATTCAAATATGTA
TCCGCTCATGAGACAATAACCCTGATAAATGCTTCAATAATATTGAAAAAGGAAGAGTATGAGTATTCAA
CATTTCCGTGTCGCCCTTATTCCCTTTTTTGCGGCATTTTGCCTTCCTGTTTTTGCTCACCCAGAAACGC
TGGTGAAAGTAAAAGATGCTGAAGATCAGTTGGGTGCACGAGTGGGTTACATCGAACTGGATCTCAACAG
CGGTAAGATCCTTGAGAGTTTTCGCCCCGAAGAACGTTTTCCAATGATGAGCACTTTTAAAGTTCTGCTA
TGTGGCGCGGTATTATCCCGTATTGACGCCGGGCAAGAGCAACTCGGTCGCCGCATACACTATTCTCAGA
ATGACTTGGTTGAGTACTCACCAGTCACAGAAAAGCATCTTACGGATGGCATGACAGTAAGAGAATTATG
CAGTGCTGCCATAACCATGAGTGATAACACTGCGGCCAACTTACTTCTGACAACGATCGGAGGACCGAAG
GAGCTAACCGCTTTTTTGCACAACATGGGGGATCATGTAACTCGCCTTGATCGTTGGGAACCGGAGCTGA
ATGAAGCCATACCAAACGACGAGCGTGACACCACGATGCCTGTAGCAATGGCAACAACGTTGCGCAAACT
ATTAACTGGCGAACTACTTACTCTAGCTTCCCGGCAACAATTAATAGACTGGATGGAGGCGGATAAAGTT
GCAGGACCACTTCTGCGCTCGGCCCTTCCGGCTGGCTGGTTTATTGCTGATAAATCTGGAGCCGGTGAGC
GTGGGTCTCGCGGTATCATTGCAGCACTGGGGCCAGATGGTAAGCCCTCCCGTATCGTAGTTATCTACAC
GACGGGGAGTCAGGCAACTATGGATGAACGAAATAGACAGATCGCTGAGATAGGTGCCTCACTGATTAAG
CATTGGTAACTGTCAGACCAAGTTTACTCATATATACTTTAGATTGATTTAAAACTTCATTTTTAATTTA
AAAGGATCTAGGTGAAGATCCTTTTTGATAATCTCATGACCAAAATCCCTTAACGTGAGTTTTCGTTCCA
CTGAGCGTCAGACCCCGTAGAAAAGATCAAAGGATCTTCTTGAGATCCTTTTTTTCTGCGCGTAATCTGC
TGCTTGCAAACAAAAAAACCACCGCTACCAGCGGTGGTTTGTTTGCCGGATCAAGAGCTACCAACTCTTT
TTCCGAAGGTAACTGGCTTCAGCAGAGCGCAGATACCAAATACTGTCCTTCTAGTGTAGCCGTAGTTAGG
CCACCACTTCAAGAACTCTGTAGCACCGCCTACATACCTCGCTCTGCTAATCCTGTTACCAGTGGCTGCT
GCCAGTGGCGATAAGTCGTGTCTTACCGGGTTGGACTCAAGACGATAGTTACCGGATAAGGCGCAGCGGT
CGGGCTGAACGGGGGGTTCGTGCACACAGCCCAGCTTGGAGCGAACGACCTACACCGAACTGAGATACCT
ACAGCGTGAGCTATGAGAAAGCGCCACGCTTCCCGAAGGGAGAAAGGCGGACAGGTATCCGGTAAGCGGC
AGGGTCGGAACAGGAGAGCGCACGAGGGAGCTTCCAGGGGGAAACGCCTGGTATCTTTATAGTCCTGTCG
GGTTTCGCCACCTCTGACTTGAGCGTCGATTTTTGTGATGCTCGTCAGGGGGGCGGAGCCTATGGAAAAA
CGCCAGCAACGCGGCCTTTTTACGGTTCCTGGCCTTTTGCTGGCCTTTTGCTCACATGTTCTTTCCTGCG
TTATCCCCTGATTCTGTGGATAACCGTATTACCGCCTTTGAGTGAGCTGATACCGCTCGCCGCAGCCGAA
CGACCGAGCGCAGCGAGTCAGTGAGCGAGGAAGCGGAAGAGCGCCCAATACGCAAACCGCCTCTCCCCGC
GCGTTGGCCGATTCATTAATGCAGCTGGCACGACAGGTTTCCCGACTGGAAAGCGGGCAGTGAGCGCAAC
GCAATTAATGTGAGTTAGCTCACTCATTAGGCACCCCAGGCTTTACACTTTATGCTTCCGGCTCGTATGT
TGTGTGGAATTGTGAGCGGATAACAATTTCACACAGGAAACAGCTATGACCATGATTACGCCAAGCGCGC
AATTAACCCTCACTAAAGGGAACAAAAGCTGGAGCTCCACCGCGGTGGCGGCCGCTCTAGAGCGTGCTCG
GTAACTGAAAAAGAGGGGGTGGAGATTTTGGATTTAGAGATGGAATCACATGCACGCTGTATATGCTATA
TAAAAATAGCAGGCATTTAATGCATGCAAAATATGTTTCGACACTAAACACTACAAGTCGGAAATATATC
TATTTTTCTTTTTTTAACGAAATGAGACATTTAATGCGCAGTAAATGTAGTCTAACACGCACAATATTCC
TATTATTGTCCATGAAAAATGTGAGGTCNTATGCTACTGATTTAAAGAAAATGTTGAACAGGCACAGCAC
ACAAGAGGTATCAGCCTCTCTATATGGTCCATACAGCACCAGGCTCGCTGCGTTCATGTGCATTCAGAGG
CGCGCACACGTGTGGAGCAGACAGACTCGACGCAGCGGGCTTTGCTTTTTATTCATGGAAGCCCATTTTA
GAAGAAGCTCGGGCAGACTCGTCACATTCTTCACTTCACCATAGGTAGATCAAATCAAAGTTATTGGATA
TAANCGGAACAATATTCATCATATTATGNAGATTATTATTAAGACCGAGTGCATTAGACATATTTTGTAT
TTCGATCGTTGGAAAAAGTATATATTTTATTTTAGCCTTAAACTATGGTTAGCCTATATTAATCAGCATA
ATCTGTTATTTCAGACGTTGTATTAATGATTATTTCTAGCACAGCTTTGATGCATCAATGCAATGTTTCT
ACAAACCCGCCTTGTTTAATGTCGGAAAAAAAGCGCAACAAATGTAAAGAGTTGGCAGGCATTCTGTAAA
TATTTCCAGGCAAAAACATGCACAAAGGAAAGAAACACCATTGTTTTGGTGTCTTATCTTCGCTGGACAA
ATATCCTGCTTTGGGTGCCGTAATGAAGGCAGGGCCAGTGACACACACACATACACACACACACATACAC
GCATACACGGCTTCCTTCTCAAGCGCAGTGACTTCACTTCCCAAATTTAGAGGAAAAAAAACCATCCGGC
GAAACTGTCTCTGTCTCTCCGCCACATATCGGGGGCTGGAATTAATTCAGACGCGCTAGCCCGGGCGGCG
CGCCGCGTGTCATGTTTGGAATATTGTCGGGCTCCACTGAAAATTGCGGCAAAATGGACGGAACTATTAA
GGTAAGAGTGGAGGAGAAGGGATCTTTCGGAAGCATGGACGGAGTTCGAGAGCGTAGACGCCTGTATTTC
GGGCTGTCTCAGCCGCTCCGAGCTGCTCTTTTCCTCTTCTCCCTCTCTCTTTCTCAAGTTTCCTTTTCCT
TTTCGTCGAAACTTTGTTGAAAGTTGAAAGCTATAGCGGAGGATACGCGCGTTCAGACGCACGCTCGTAA
AACTAACGGGCTAGACTCGCTGTTGTGATGGAGCAAAGAGTTGAGGGAAAATCCGCTTTGTTTTTAAGAT
GAAAACAGCGAATGTCTTCTAGTCGACGAGACTGCTTGCTTTGGGTTTTCAGCATATCGTGGCGCGCGCG
TGTGTGTGTGTATGTGTGTGTGAATGCAGTGCAGTGGTTTGTATAAATCATAAAGCTTTAGGCTGGAGAT
GTGGCTGCGCACTTGGAGTGGCACCGTGCCGAGGTTTTCCAACCATTCATATAGTTCAAAAGCGGAGCCC
ACCCACAATAAAATATCACTCCACAGTCTTTGCCGCATTCTGATAACTCAAAATAATTGCTATAAGCTAA
TCTTAATTGGGCTGTGATATCGCAAATTAGGCTGCTTAAGAAAAAAAAAAACGCGGTCTGCTTAGAATAA
TTAGCTATGTGTGGTCCTCACATTTTCAATCTCCAAATAGCTATTTTAACATGTGCATAATTATTAAATC
CATGTCTGAAAAGACACCAGTAGCTATTTGAATTAAATATTGGTGAGCGTCATATTTAAGGTGTAATGAT
CTCTGATTAATTGTTGGCTCCTGTCTGGAGGGGAGGGCTACAAATGCAAACACTCCTTTTTTTTTGCGGT
CATATAAGTGGTTTTGGGTGTGGTATATGTTTGGGGCCGTACACATCATGCTTGTGTTAGATTTTATCAT
GTTAAATTGGCTTTTTTCGATAGCAATGGGGTGACTGAGGACAGAAAATGGTATTTTTTGGCGCATAAAG
GGCAAAAGATAACTGTTGTGAAATATATAACATTAGGAATTGGAATATTCTGTTTGTTTTTATATAATCT
GTGTTGTCATTGCTAGATAAAATAGTTTATTAACCTAAAAAAATGTTTTCTTTTATTTTTTTGTTTGTTC
AAACTTAAAAATGGAATATCAATTAGTCCTGACAGCAGATGTTTTTAGGTCATTGTAACTTATTAAACCA
AGTAATTCATGTTCTAACTTAATTTTTTTTAAGTTACGCAAGCTGTTTTAAGTCAGTTTAACATAATATA
TGTTCAATGAACTCATAAAGTTAATTTGATTCAGCTTTAAAAAATATGCAACCAGGATTTTTTTTGCAGT
GCTNATTTATAATGATTATTATTATTATTATTATTATTATTATTATTATTATTATAATTATTATTATCAT
TATTATTTTAAGATGCCAATGTAAAATTTACCTAATTGTAGCTATTATAGAATGTCAGTTTTTTAATGTA
AATAAATCAATCATAATCATAAATAAACTCAATTTAAATATGATTTACAAAAAAAAATCCTTTAAAATGT
AATTTAGTGTAACAATAGCAAGTAAACACATTGATTAATACATAACAATTAAACATTGATTGATTCATAA
TTAGAATAATAATTGTTTGATTACATTAAAAGCGCTTAATTTGGCCACAACATATTAATTTAATGTCATT
TGAAATATTAAGAGTTTTGTCATCGCCACTATTTTTTAAGCTATTTGTCAGCAGGAAGTTTTTAATAAAT
AAAATAGTATAAAATCTAGTATTATAAAATATTAAATGTCAAGTTTCTATCTAAGTTCAGTGTACATGGA
ATATTACATTAACACCAATAAATTGATATTTTATTTTCACAAATTTTGAAATTTGAAACAAGTATACCTT
TCCTTTAATTTAACTGATATAAAAATGTATGATCATATTATTTTTCATGTTCATATAAATATATATATGA
TCTTGATGAAGACGGTAAATTATACTATCAACCATATTTTGATATATTGTCACAAAAACATTTAAAAATG
GACAAGTAGACTCTTTACTTTAAGTTAACATGCCTTCCTTCTATACAATTCATTTATTGACAGTAAGGAC
ACCAAACCAGGAGATCTCATCTTTGACCCATAAACATACACTAAAACCCAACAGTCAACTTTATCAAATG
AAATGAGTGTAATTAACTCAAAATTTACTGAATGTTAATTCTACTCATTCGAAAAGAGTTTTAAACTCAG
TGTTGAAGGTAGTGAGTTCATTAAATACCTCATTACTTCAACTTAACTGGAGTAAGTTCATGGTACTCAC
ATAGATTAGTTTAGCTCAAATGGTTTGTAGCAGTCGGTTCCCTCAAGCAGTTTGAGTTGCCTTAACTTTT
TGGGTTTTACAGTACTCAGTTGGTTTGAGTTCACTTCACTTATTGGGTTCAACATGTGCTCAAATGCATC
GTTTTAATCAAATAGATTAAGTTTCACAGTTACTCATTTGGATTAGTTTTTGAACTTAAATGGTTTGTTG
CAGTCGGTTTCCTCAAACGGTTTGAGTTTCCATAACTTTATGGGTTTTTCAGTGTAGTAAACATATGCAT
CCACAGATTATAATAGTAACCTGCATGTTTTTTCCTTCACAATTTGACACAGATACCTCACATGATTGAC
TTTTAACTGTACACTTTAGTCGACAATGAGAAGGGTGTCTCAATCTATGGGTATTTCCTGTTCCACACAA
TCTGGTTTCCTGTCAGGTTTCCTTTTCCTCCTGAAACAAAAGACAGGAATGCCCTCTGTATAAAATAGCA
CAGCGCTTTTAATGGGTCTCTGTACATCCCGACCTCATGACGCATCTTCTGCGGGACAGCTCAATCACGA
TCAAGTTGGCTTATGAAAACAGTTTTTTGTCCCCCTGTTAAGTTAAAAGCACGGTAGCATACATGCATTA
TTCATCATGCAGCATATTCAGCAGTACAAAAGATGAGCTCTTGACACACCTCAGCGTAAAATCTCTATTC
CAGCGTAATCCTGCGGTTCTGGATGGTTAAGCGAGCCTTGCAAACACGGCCAATTTATAGCCATGTTGAA
AATAGCAGCTTTGTGAGCATTTCGACCTCAATGTACCAAGAATCTGCACTTACTGTAAAAAATAGCCACA
AATTAGCAGCTTTTCATATCTTGTGATTCATGTTTTTATTTTATTTTGATCTTATTTCTGCTTTTAAATT
GCATTATTGGATCTTGAGCTTTCTTCCAACAACTTTTAACCTTGAAAAGCGTGAAAAAGGGACTTTTATG
AACATTTTTAATATTTTAAAGTAGGGCTGCACAATATATCGTGTTGAGCATCGATATCACAAGCTGTGCA
CACACAATAGTGTCTTTAATTGGCATTATTTATATAGTTAAGAAATATATAATGTTGAAGTCAGAATTAT
TCGCCCCCCTGTTTATTTTTCCCCAATTTCTGTTTAACGGAAAGAAGATTTTTCTTTATAAAAATAATAC
TTTTAATAGCTCATTTCTAATAACTGGTTTATTTTATATTTGTCATGATGGCAGTAAATAATATTTAACT
TGATATTTTTCAAGACACTTCTATACAGCTTAAAGTCACATTTAAAGGCTTAACTAGGTTAATTAGGTGA
ACTAGGCAGGTTAGGGTAATTAGGCAAGTCATTGTATAATGATGGGTTGTTCTGTAGACTATCGAAACAA
AAATTAGCTTAAAGGGGCGTAATAATTTTGTCCTTAAAATTCTTTAAAAAAAATTAAAAACTGCTTTTAT
TCTAGCCGAAATAAAACAAATAAGACTTCTCCAGAAGAAAAATATATTATCAGACATACTGTGACAATGT
CCTTGCTCTGTTAAACATAATTTAGGAAATATTTCAAAACGAAGAAAAAAATTCAAAGGGGGTCTAATAA
TTCTGACTTCAACTATACATTGCTCAGCATATATAAGTACACCCCTCACAAATCTATATTTTAAAGTCAT
ATTTTTAATAGGAGAGCAATTCCGGCATTATGAATGTGACATTTACAGTAAAAGCTCAAAACATAAATTC
ACATAGAACGTATACGTCAGCATTAAATTAAGGCAACTGTTTATGTTCTCCAAAACAACTAACTACTACA
GAGTTATGGGATCAGAAAAATATCAATCTGTAAACATTTTCTATATTTTAAATGAGGAAAATAAACATGA
GTTATGGATGTGACCAAAAAACATACAACATACTTGATAGAAAGTCTGTGAATTAAACTGCACTAGCCAA
AAGAAATAACGCTCATCAAAAGGAGAGGAGTTCCTATTTATACACTCTCAGAAATAAAGGTACAAGGGCT
GTCACTTGGCTGTCACTTTTCAAAAGTTGCATACAGTATTTGACTTTACCTAAAGTCTTTAGTGCACTCT
CAGAAGAAAAGGTACACAGTGGTACAAATAATGTTAGTTGAAGGAACAGTTTTGTCCCTTTGTAAAGATT
GTATCTTATTCACCGTATTCTCCGCCGACGAGTGGGCGCTGCCATTTGAATCTTTTTGGCTTGAGACTTC
CGGTCTCATTCACTTCCATTCATTTTTTGACGTTAAAAACTGCTCATTTCGCTGCTCGATGTTGCAATTT
GATATTTTCTTATTATATTATTCTACTTGGTCTGTGTAGTCATGCAAACATTTGTTTGTAGAGCAGGTAG
TTTGACCGTTTTCTGCCGTTTATTATTCCTAGTCATTTCTCCCATAGGCGACTGAATCGGAAGTCCTAAG
ACAATCACGAAAACAGGCGCACTTACTGTACGCATTTTAGAATAAGGTCAATATGGTGCAGAAAAGACCT
CTTATGATACTATTCAATACCTTTTATGGTACAACTGAAATGAAGGTACACAATTGTTCCCATATAAATG
GTGCAATAGTGTTGATCAACGTTTTATTTATTACAACACCTATGAAAATAAATATGACTAGAAAGGAAAA
GTGATTGTATGTATAATTTCTAAAAGAAAGAAACCAGTAATTATTAAATTTCATAATGCAATATTACAAA
ACAACTGGTAAAACATATACCATAGGTATTGTAAACTAAACATTAAAGGCATTTTAAATAAATGTTTAGT
GAGCATTTTTGACACTGTTATTGTACAAAGTGTCTTGTCACTGTGGTGCTACCTTTATGGATCAGATTTG
TACCTTTAGTGAAGGTACGATTTTGTATCTGTAGGTTTTAAAAATCAGGTACATTTGGTTTCCCATGGTA
TGATATCCTTAAAGGTAAAACTGCAATGGTACAAATGTGTTTCTTTGTCTTAAGGTACAATTTTGCCCCC
ATACAAAGGTACTGCCCCAGTGACAAGTGTTTGTAGCTTCTTTGATTAAACATTGTACCATTTTTTCTGA
GAGTGTGGTACCTCAAAGGTACATATCAGTACCCAAATGCNNNTAAAATGTACCTTTGAGGTACTAATAT
GGACTCTNTCGGGTACAATTAAATACCTTTAGAAAAGGTACTGCCCCAGAGACAGCCCTGTACCTTTATT
TCTGAGAGTGTAGAACAGGGGTCACCAATCTCAGTCCTGGAGGGCCGGTGTCCCTGCAGGGTTTAGCTCC
AACTTGCCTCAACACACCTGCCTGGATGTTCAAGTATACCTAGTAAGACCTTGATTAGCTTGTTCAGGAT
TGTTTGATTAGAGTTGGAGCTAAACTGTGTTGGACACCGGCCCTCAAGGAACAAGTTTGGTGACCCCTGG
TGTAAATCAAAAATCATTGATTTTATTAATTTGACATAGTGGCCAAACTATGAACTTTTATAGTCATCAA
ACAGTTATTTTTCTAATTATGGGGTGTTGATCTCTGCTCTGATGTCTTTTGATATTGAAAATTAAAGTCT
AGTGGATCCCCCGGGCTGCAGGAATTCGATATCAAGCTTATCGATACCGTCGACCTCGAGGGGGGGCCCG
GTACCCAATTCGCCCTATAGTGAGTCGTATTACGCGCGCTCACTGGCCGTCGTTTTACAACGTCGTGACT
GGGAAAACCCTGGCGTTACCCAACTTAATCGCCTTGCAGCACATCCCCCTTTCGCCAGCTGGCGTAATAG
CGAAGAGGCCCGCACCGATCGCCCTTCCCAACAGTTGCGCAGCCTGAATGGCGAATGGG
[124 nt withheld, positions 9510-9633]
C
[91 nt withheld, positions 9635-9725]
A
[49 nt withheld, positions 9727-9775]
CCTTTGACGTTGGAGTCCACGTTCTTT
[37 nt withheld, positions 9803-9839]
ACCCTATCTCGGTCTATTCTTTTGATTTATAAGGGATTTTGCCGATTTCGGCCTATTGGTTAAAAAATGA
GCTGATTTAACAAAAATTTAACGCGAATTTTAACAAAATATTAACGCTTACAATTTAG
Features (pLannotate 1.2.2; 13 found; start..end, strand, type, name):
     24..128     +  promoter       AmpR promoter: bla
    129..989     +  CDS            AmpR: β-lactamase; bla; confers resistance to ampicillin, carbenicillin, and related antibiotics
   1160..1748    +  rep_origin     ori: high-copy-number ColE1/pMB1/pBR322/pUC origin of replication
   1931..2023    +  CDS            lacI (fragment): lac repressor; lacI; The lac repressor binds to the lac operator to inhibit transcription in E. coli. This inhibition can be relieved by adding lactose or isopropyl-β-D-thiogalactopyranoside (IPTG).
   2036..2057    +  protein_bind   CAP binding site: CAP binding activates transcription in the presence of cAMP. E. coli catabolite activator protein
   2072..2102    +  promoter       lac promoter: promoter for the E. coli lac operon
   2110..2126    +  protein_bind   lac operator: The lac repressor binds to the lac operator to inhibit transcription in E. coli. This inhibition can be relieved by adding lactose or isopropyl-β-D-thiogalactopyranoside (IPTG). lac repressor encoded by lacI
   2171..2189    +  promoter       T3 promoter: promoter for bacteriophage T3 RNA polymerase
   2202..2231    +  misc_feature   MCS (fragment): pBluescript multiple cloning site
   9239..9315    +  misc_feature   MCS (fragment): pBluescript multiple cloning site
   9324..9342    -  promoter       T7 promoter: promoter for bacteriophage T7 RNA polymerase
   9350..9505    +  CDS            lacZα (fragment): LacZα fragment of β-galactosidase; lacZ fragment
   9510..9938    +  rep_origin     f1 ori (sequence partly withheld): f1 bacteriophage origin of replication; arrow indicates direction of (+) strand synthesis
