[The description below was written by a language model from this plasmid's Addgene catalogue record and pLannotate feature annotations shown in this document.]
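Description:
41 pBS119 d10L is a pBluescript-based bacterial cloning plasmid carrying a roughly 7 kb genomic fragment from the zebrafish (Danio rerio) fli1 locus. The catalogue lists the backbone field as "na", but the depositor comments name pBluescript, and the feature table agrees with this. It shows a high-copy ColE1/pUC origin, an ampicillin resistance gene (β-lactamase) under its own promoter, an f1 phage origin for single-stranded DNA production, and the lac promoter/operator region with a lacZα fragment. The pBluescript multiple cloning site is split into two fragments, and the unannotated stretch of about 7 kb between them corresponds to the insert. T3 and T7 phage promoters flank this region and serve as the sequencing primer sites. The full annotated sequence is 9,967 nt, which matches a 2.95 kb backbone plus the 7,017 bp insert.

According to the depositor, the insert is an XbaI fragment of the fli1 promoter region, subcloned from a PAC clone that was identified by hybridization to the 5' end of the fli1 cDNA. It includes about 1 kb upstream of exon 1 and about 6 kb of intron 1. An oligonucleotide linker containing NheI, SrfI and AscI sites was placed into an MluI site upstream of the fli1 start codon. This creates unique sites where a coding sequence could be put under the control of the fli1 regulatory elements. No reporter or other transgene is present in this plasmid, and none appears in the feature table. The record does not state an explicit purpose, but the design points to an intermediate for building fli1 promoter-driven expression constructs. The associated publication concerns embryonic vascular development in zebrafish.
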