Addgene plasmid #13065: 41 pBS119 d10L
Depositing lab: Nathan Lawson. Depositing organization: University of Massachusetts, Worcester. Publication: Notch signaling is required for arterial-venous differentiation during embryonic vascular development. Lawson ND, Scheer N, Pham VN, Kim CH, Chitnis AB, Campos-Ortega JA, Weinstein BM. Development. 2001 Oct . 128(19):3675-83. PubMed 11585794.
Backbone
  Vector backbone: na
  Backbone size w/o insert (bp): 2950
Growth in bacteria
  Bacterial resistance: Ampicillin, 100 μg/mL
  Growth temperature: 37°C
  Growth strain: DH5alpha
  Copy number: High Copy
Gene/Insert
  Gene/Insert name: fli genomic
  Species: D. rerio (zebrafish)
  Insert size (bp): 7017
  Entrez Gene: fli1 (a.k.a. cb855, fli, fli-1, fli1a, wu:fc45b11)
  Cloning method: Restriction Enzyme
  Sequencing primers: 5′ T3; 3′ T7
Terms and licenses: Academic/Nonprofit Terms; Industry Terms: Not Available to Industry
Depositor comments: An XbaI fragment of the zebrafish fli1 promoter that includes 1 kb upstream of exon 1 and 6 kb of intron 1 was subcloned into pBluescript from a PAC obtained by hybridization to the 5' end of the fli1 cDNA. An oligonucleotide linker containing NheI, SrfI, and AscI sites was cloned into an MluI site upstream of the fli1 start codon to give pBS119d10L.
How to cite: 41 pBS119 d10L was a gift from Nathan Lawson (Addgene plasmid # 13065 ; http://n2t.net/addgene:13065 ; RRID:Addgene_13065)
