>Addgene plasmid #13065 | 41 pBS119 d10L | addgene partial sequence | sequence record 19449 | 13065 with M13rev
GGGACAAAGCTGGTACCGGGCCCCCCCTCGAGGTCGACGGTATCGATAAGCTTGATATCGAATTCCTGCA
GCCCGGGGGATCCACTAGACTTTAATTTTCAATATCAAAAGACATCAGAGCAGAGATCAACACCCCATAA
TTAGAAAAATAACTGTTTGATGACTATAAAAGTTCATAGTTTGGCCACTATGTCAAATTAATAAAATCAA
TGATTTTTGATTTACACCAGGGGTCACCAAACTTGTTCCTTGAGGGCCGGTGTCCAACACAGTTTAGCTC
CAACTCTAATCAAACAATCCTGAACAAGCTAA
